>Addgene plasmid #153914 | pGBW-m4046537 | addgene full sequence | sequence record 300478 | Ginkgo NGS Result
CGCGTTGCATTTTTGTTTTACAAAAATGAAGCACAGATTCTTCGTTGGTAAAATAGCGCTTTCGCGTTGC
ATTTCTGTTCTGTAAAAATGCAGCTCAGATTCTTTGTTTGAAAAATTAGCGCTCTCGCGTTGCATTTTTG
TTCTACAAAATGAAGCACAGATGCTTCGTTACTCGGGTAATAACTGATATAATTAAATTGAAGCTCTAAT
TTGTGAGTTTAGTATACATGCATTTACTTATAATACAGTTTTTTAGTTTTGCTGGCCGCATCTTCTCAAA
TATGCTTCCCAGCCTGCTTTTCTGTAACGTTCACCCTCTACCTTAGCATCCCTTCCCTTTGCAAATAGTC
CTCTTCCAACAATAATAATGTCAGATCCTGTAGAAACCACATCATCCACGGTTCTATACTGTTGACCCAA
TGCATCTCCCTTGTCATCTAAACCCACACCGGGTGTCATAATCAACCAATCGTAACCTTCATCTCTTCCA
CCCATGTCTCTTTGAGCAATAAAGCCGATAACAAAATCTTTGTCGCTCTTCGCAATGTCAACAGTACCCT
TAGTATATTCTCCAGTAGATAGGGAGCCCTTGCATGACAATTCTGCTAACATCAAAAGGCCTCTAGGTTC
CTTTGTTACTTCTTCTGCCGCCTGCTTCAAACCGCTAACAATACCTGGGCCCACCACACCGTGTGCATTC
GTAATGTCTGCCCATTCTGCTATTCTGTATACACCCGCAGAGTACTGCAATTTGACTGTATTACCAATGT
CAGCAAATTTTCTGTCCTCGAAGAGTAAAAAATTGTACTTGGCGGATAATGCCTTTAGCGGCTTAACTGT
GCCCTCCATGGAAAAATCAGTCAAGATATCCACATGTGTTTTTAGTAAACAAATTTTGGGACCTAATGCT
TCAACTAACTCCAGTAATTCCTTGGTGGTACGAACATCCAATGAAGCACACAAGTTTGTTTGCTTTTCGT
GCATGATATTAAATAGCTTGGCAGCAACAGGACTAGGATGAGTAGCAGCACGTTCCTTATATGTAGCTTT
CGACATGATTTATCTTCGTTTCCTGCACGTTTTTGTTCTGTGCAGTTGGGTTAAGAATACTGGGCAATTT
CATGTTTCTTCAACACTACATATGCGTATATATACCAATCTAAGTCTGTGCTCCTTCCTTCGTTCTTCCT
TCTGTTCGGAGATTACCGAATCAAAAAAATTTCAAGGAAACCGTGTACTGCAGTGCACTAGTGGTTCGGC
GGCCGCTTTGTACAGAAAAAAAAGAAAAATTTGAAATATAAATAACGTTCTTAATACTAACATAACTATT
AAAAAAAATAAATAGGGACCTAGACTTCAGGTTGTCTAACTCCTTCCTTTTCGGTTAGAGCGGATGTGGG
AGGAGGGCGTGAATGTAAGCGTGACATAACTAATTACATGATATCGACAAAGGAAAAGGGGCCTGTTTAC
GTTTGAGCATCTTTTAATGCTTCGTCGACGGTTTGTCTACCGGAAGCAGCATTAATCACGGCAGTCCTAA
CTGCGTACCAGAAGGCTGACATTTGTGGGATGTTTGGCATAATTTCACCCTTTTGGGCGTTCTCCATGGT
AGCGGCAATTCTGGGATCCTTAGCCAATTCTTCTTCGTAAGATTTCAAAGCGACAGCACCCAATGGCTTG
TCCTTGTTAACGGCCTCCAAACCTTCGTCAGTTAACAAGTAATTTTCCAAAAATTCTTTAGCTAGCTCCT
TGTTTGGAGAAGCAGCATTGATGCCAGCGGATAGAACACCGACAAAGGGCTTGGATGGTTGGCCTTTGAA
TGTAGGCAAAACAGTGACACCATAGTTTACTTTAGAAGTATCAATGTTACTCCAGGCCCATGGACCATTT
ATGGTCATAGCAGTTTCACCCTTGTTGAAAGCGGCTTCGGCGATAGAGTAGTCAGTGTCAGCGTTCATGT
GTTTATTCTTTATTAAATCAACCAAGAAGGTCAAACCAGCCTTTGCACCAGCATTATCAACGCCGACATC
CTTAATGTCATACTTACCGTTTTCGTATTTAAATGCGTAACCACCGTCAGCAGCGATTAATGGCCAGGTG
AAATAAGGTTCTTGTAAGTTAAACATCAAAGCGCTTTTTCCCTTGGCCTTTAGCTCTTTATCCAAAGCTG
GAATTTCTTCCCATGTCTTTGGTGGGTTAGGTAACAAGTCCTTATTGTAGATCAACGATAAGGCTTCAAC
AGCAATTGGATATGCTATAAGCTTACCGTTGTATCTGACAGCATCCCAAGTGAATGGGTACAATTTATCT
TGGAAGGCCTTGTCTGGGGTGATCTCAGCCAGCAAACCTGACTGAGCATATCCACCAAAACGATCGTGGG
CCCAGAAAATAATGTCGGGACCATCACCAGTAGCAGCAACTTGAGGGAATTTTTCTTCTAACTTGTCTGG
ATGTTCAACCGTCACCTTGATACCTGTGTCCTTTTCAAATTTCTTGCCTACTTCTGCCAAACCGTTGTAA
CCCTTATCTCCATTTATCCAAATGACTAGCTTACCTTCCTCGATTTTAGAACCTCTCGGCACGAGTTGCA
ATTTCGGGTAGAAGGTTTCAACATGACCGTCTTTGCACCACAACATAAATGAGATTTCCGTATAGTCAAT
GGTTACCTTGACAACCTTGGAAACAACTGACAAGTCTTGAGACTTAATTATTTCTACGAAATCATCTAGT
AACAAGTCAATGACGGAACAAACACACTTACTCGAACCGGTTTGAGCATCAGTGATGAAGTAGTTTTTAA
CGGTAGAGTCCATAGGGATAAAATCTTCCAACTCGAATGGTGATTCCTTGAATCTTTTAGCCAGTCCAAT
TAGCAAGTGTAAACCACCCAGCTGGGAATGAGAGAAGTCACCGTAGACAATGTGTTCAAAAGCATAACCT
TCCAACTTGTAACGTTCGATGAACTCGTCCATAGCTAGTTCAAGAAAATCGATTTCCATTTGAGATCGTG
GTTTAAATTCTTGCAAATTGCGAGACTGAGTGAAGTAAGTTTCTGGTAATTGTTGCACAACACCATCGAC
CTTCTTATAGTAATTGAATTGAGTCTTAACGGCTTCGCCAATCAACGTGACGCCGTTCAAGGACGCTTGC
TTTGGACCTACAGAAGGTTGTAGACCTTTAACACTACCTTCTGTAATCAAAACACCGTTCCTTGCGTTTC
TGAAGAGGTCGACTTGACCATCTACTCTACCGTCAAAGAAAACGGTTAATGGAGCACAGATAGTCTCGGT
TGGCTTTTTAGCAATGTCAGTCATCGAGCAGACACCTATAGTTGAGATATGGGCCGGAGCATCTCTCTTG
TAATCCCAAATGACGGTATTAGCAGCGATGTCAACACCCAAATTGTTCAAAATCTTAACTTCTGGGACTG
GTTTGATGTTACGCTTCGCCCAAAGTTCAAATGCAACGTTGACGGGTAATGTCGTCTTATTTTCGAACAA
TTCCACATCAACGCCGTCGACCTTAGTATAAACGGTGTTATTTATAATGGAGACAGGAACCTCACCCTGT
TGCCCATCAAAGTGTCCTTTGTTCACTACATTGAAGGCAACGTTTTCCAGGCTCATTATAGTTTTTTCTC
CTTGACGTTAAAGTATAGAGGTATATTAACAATTTTTTGTTGATACTTTTATGACATTTGAATAAGAAGT
AATACAAACTGAAAATGTTGAAAGTATTAGTTAAAGTGGTTATGCAGCTTTTCCATTTATATATCTGTTA
ATAGATCAAAAATCATCGCTTCGCTGATTAATTACCCCAGAAATAAGGCTAAAAAACTAATCGCATTATC
ATCCTATGGTTGTTAATTTGATTCGTTAATTTGAAGGTTTGTGGGGCCAGGTTACTGCCAATTTTTCCTC
TTCATAACCATAAAAGCTAGTATTGTAGAATCTTTATTGTTCGGAGCAGTGCGGCGCGAGGCACATCTGC
GTTTCAGGAACGCGACCGGTGAAGACGAGGACGCACGGAGGAGAGTCTTCCGTCGGAGGGCTGTCGCCCG
CTCGGCGGCTTCTAATCCGTACTTCAATATAGCAAGCGGCCGCTCTAACTGACCATTTAAATCATACCTG
ACCTCCATAGCAGAAAGTCAAAAGCCTCCGACCGGAGGCTTTTGACTTGATCGGCACGTAAGAGGTTCCA
ACTTTCACCATAATGAAATAAGATCACTACCGGGCGTATTTTTTGAGTTATCGAGATTTTCAGGAGCTAA
GGAAGCTAAAATGAGTATTCAACATTTCCGTGTCGCCCTTATTCCCTTTTTTGCGGCATTTTGCCTTCCT
GTTTTTGCTCACCCAGAAACGCTGGTGAAAGTAAAAGATGCTGAAGATCAGTTGGGTGCACGAGTGGGTT
ACATCGAACTGGATCTCAACAGCGGTAAGATCCTTGAGAGTTTACGCCCCGAAGAACGTTTTCCAATGAT
GAGCACTTTTAAAGTTCTGCTATGTGGCGCGGTATTATCCCGTATTGACGCCGGGCAAGAGCAACTCGGT
CGCCGCATACACTATTCTCAGAATGACTTGGTTGAGTACTCACCAGTCACAGAAAAGCATCTCACGGATG
GCATGACAGTAAGAGAATTATGCAGTGCTGCCATAACCATGAGTGATAACACTGCGGCCAACTTACTTCT
GGCAACGATCGGAGGACCGAAGGAGCTAACCGCTTTTTTGCACAACATGGGGGATCATGTAACTCGCCTT
GATCGTTGGGAACCGGAGCTGAATGAAGCCATACCAAACGACGAGCGTGACACCACGATGCCTGTAGCAA
TGGCAACAACGTTGCGCAAACTATTAACTGGCGAACTACTTACTCTAGCTTCCCGGCAACAATTAATAGA
CTGGATGGAGGCGGATAAAGTTGCAGGATCACTTCTGCGCTCGGCCCTCCCGGCTGGCTGGTTTATTGCT
GATAAATCTGGAGCCGGTGAGCGTGGGTCTCGCGGTATCATTGCAGCACTGGGGCCAGATGGTAAGCCCT
CCCGCATCGTAGTTATCTACACGACGGGGAGTCAGGCAACTATGGATGAACGAAATAGACAGATCGCTGA
GATAGGTGCCTCACTGATTAAGCATTGGTAAGTGACCAAACAGGAAAAAACCGCCCTTAACATGGCCCGC
TTTATCAGAAGCCAGACATTAACGCTTCTGGAGAAACTCAACGAGCTGGACGCGGATGAACAGGCAGACA
TCTGTGAATCGCTTCACGACCACGCTGATGAGCTTTACCGCAGCTGCCTCGCGCGTTTCGGTGATGACGG
TGAAAACCTCTGATGAGGGCCCAAATGTAATCACCTGGCTCACCTTCGGGTGGGCCTTTCTGCGTTGCTG
GCGTTTTTCCATAGGCTCCGCCCCCCTGACGAGCATCACAAAAATCGATGCTCAAGTCAGAGGTGGCGAA
ACCCGACAGGACTATAAAGATACCAGGCGTTTACCCCTGGAAGCTCCCTCGTGCGCTCTCCTGTTCCGAC
CCTGCCGCTTACCGGATACCTGTCCGCCTTTCTCCCTTCGGGAAGCGTGGCGCTTTCTCATAGCTCACGC
TGTAGGTATCTCAGTTCGGTGTAGGTCGTTCGCTCCAAGCTGGGCTGTGTGCACGAACCCCCCGTTCAGC
CCGACCGCTGCGCCTTATCCGGTAACTATCGTCTTGAGTCCAACCCGGTAAGACACGACTTATCGCCACT
GGCAGCAGCCACTGGTAACAGGATTAGCAGAGCGAGGTATGTAGGCGGTGCTACAGAGTTCTTGAAGTGG
TGGCCTAACTACGGCTACACTAGAAGAACAGTATTTGGTATCTGCGCTCTGCTGAAGCCAGTTACCTCGG
AAAAAGAGTTGGTAGCTCTTGATCCGGCAAACAAACCACCGCTGGTAGCGGTGGTTTTTTTGTTTGCAAG
CAGCAGATTACGCGCAGAAAAAAAGGATCTCAAGAAGATCCTTTGATTTTCTACCGAAGAAAGGCCCACC
CGTGAAGGTGAGCCAGTGAGTTGATTGCAGTCCAGTTACGCTGGAGTCAAGCTTGTAACACGCGGCCGCT
CGGGAAGTTCCTATTCTCTAGCTAGAAAGTATAGGAACTTCAGAGCGCTTTTGAAAACCAAAAGCGCTCT
GATGACGCACTTTCAAAAAACCAAAAACGCACCGGACTGTAACGAGCTACTAAAATATTGCGAATACCGC
TTCCACAAACATTGCTCAAAAGTATCTCTTTGCTATATATCTCTGTGCTATATCCCTATATAACCTACCC
ATCCACCTTTCGCTCCTTGAACTTGCATCTAAACTCGACCTCTACATTTTTTATGTTTATCTCTAGTATT
ACTCTTTAGACAAAAAAATTGTAGTAAGAACTATTCATAGAGTGAATCGAAAACAATACGAAAATGTAAA
CATTTCCTATACGTAGTATATAGAGACAAAATAGAAGAAACCGTTCATAATTTTCTGACCAATGAAGAAT
CATCAACGCTATCACTTTCTGTTCACAAAGTATGCGCAATCCACATCGGTATAGAATATAATCGGGGATG
CCTTTATCTTGAAAAAATGCACCCGCAGCTTCGCTAGTAATCAGTAAACGCGGGAAGTGGAGTCAGGCTT
TTTTTATGGAAGAGAAAATAGACACCAAAGTAGCCTTCTTCTAACCTTAACGGACCTACAGTGCAAAAAG
TTATCAAGAGACTGCATTATAGAGCGCACAAAGGAGAAAAAAAGTAATCTAAGATGCTTTGTTAGAAAAA
TAGCGCTCTCGGGATGCATTTTTGTAGAACAAAAAAGAAGTATAGATTCTTTGTTGGTAAAATAGCGCTC
TCGCGTTGCATTTCTGTTCTGTAAAAATGCAGCTCAGATTCTTTGTTTGAAAAATTAGCGCTCT
Features (pLannotate 1.2.2; 14 found; start..end, strand, type, name):
    253..1056    -  CDS            URA3: orotidine-5'-phosphate decarboxylase, required for uracil biosynthesis; S. cerevisiae URA3; yeast auxotrophic marker, counterselectable with 5-fluoroorotic acid (5-FOA)
   1057..1233    -  promoter       URA3 promoter (fragment): S. cerevisiae URA3
   1269..1441    -  terminator     CYC1 terminator (fragment): S. cerevisiae CYC1; transcription terminator for CYC1
   1470..2570    -  CDS            malE (fragment): MALE_ECO57 - Experimental evidence at protein level: Swiss-Prot protein existence level 1. Part of the ABC transporter complex MalEFGK involved in maltose/maltodextrin import. Binds maltose and higher maltodextrins. From Escherichia coli O157:H7.
   2586..3629    -  CDS            rep (fragment): R1AB_SARS2 - Experimental evidence at protein level: Swiss-Prot protein existence level 1. [2'-O-methyltransferase]: Methyltransferase that mediates mRNA cap 2'-O-ribose methylation to the 5'-cap structure of viral mRNAs. N7-methyl guanosine cap is a prerequisite for binding of nsp16. Therefore plays an essential role in viral mRNAs cap methylation which is essential to evade immune system. From Severe acute respiratory syndrome coronavirus 2 (2019-nCoV) (SARS-CoV-2).
   3638..4079    -  promoter       GAL1 promoter: S. cerevisiae GAL1; inducible promoter, regulated by Gal4
   4146..4177    +  terminator     tonB terminator: bidirectional E. coli tonB-P14 transcription terminator
   4178..4280    +  promoter       cat promoter: promoter of the E. coli cat gene encoding chloramphenicol acetyltransferase
   4281..5141    +  CDS            AmpR: β-lactamase; bla; confers resistance to ampicillin, carbenicillin, and related antibiotics
   5142..5333    +  CDS            rop: Rop protein, which maintains plasmids at low copy number; rop
   5357..5384    +  terminator     T7Te terminator: phage T7 early transcription terminator
   5396..5983    -  rep_origin     ori: high-copy-number ColE1/pMB1/pBR322/pUC origin of replication
   6005..6034    -  terminator     T3Te terminator: phage T3 early transcription terminator
   6112..170     +  rep_origin     2μ ori (across the origin): yeast 2μ plasmid origin of replication
