[The description below was written by a language model from this plasmid's Addgene catalogue record and pLannotate feature annotations shown in this document.]
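Description:
pGBW-m4046537 is an episomal yeast expression plasmid and E. coli shuttle vector carrying the SARS-CoV-2 endoribonuclease, a mature product of the ORF1ab polyprotein. The coding sequence is recorded as wild type and was made by gene synthesis. In bacteria the plasmid replicates from a high-copy ColE1/pUC-type origin. It is selected with ampicillin through a β-lactamase gene that the annotation places downstream of a cat promoter. A short rop-like segment follows AmpR, although the catalogue lists the plasmid as high copy. The bacterial elements are flanked by the tonB, T7Te and T3Te transcription terminators, which insulate them from neighbouring units. In Saccharomyces cerevisiae the 2μ origin supports multicopy episomal maintenance. URA3, driven by its own promoter, gives uracil prototrophy selection and can be counterselected with 5-FOA.

The expression cassette lies on the reverse strand. It runs from the Gal4-regulated, galactose-inducible GAL1 promoter through the viral open reading frame of roughly 1 kb into an E. coli maltose-binding protein (malE) sequence, and it ends at a CYC1 terminator fragment. The product is therefore a C-terminal MBP fusion. The catalogue says a thrombin cleavage site joins the two parts so the tag can be removed, but this site is not annotated separately. MBP is commonly used to aid solubility and to allow amylose affinity purification.

The automated annotation matches the insert only generically to the replicase polyprotein, and the accompanying text describes the 2'-O-methyltransferase rather than the endoRNAse. That text reflects the database entry and not the insert's identity as deposited. The full sequence record (6,924 nt) is also longer than the stated backbone and insert sizes combined. The construct is intended for inducible production of the tagged viral enzyme in yeast.
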