Addgene plasmid #153914: pGBW-m4046537
Purpose: Yeast expression plasmid for SARS-CoV-2 endoRNAse
Depositing lab: Ginkgo Bioworks & Benjie Chen. Depositing organization: Ginkgo Bioworks.
Backbone
  Vector backbone: AmpR; 2u URA3
  Backbone size w/o insert (bp): 4078
  Vector type: Yeast Expression
  Selectable markers: URA3
Growth in bacteria
  Bacterial resistance: Ampicillin, 100 μg/mL
  Growth temperature: 37°C
  Growth strain: DH5alpha
  Copy number: High Copy
Gene/Insert
  Gene/Insert name: SARS-CoV-2 endoRNAse
  Species: Severe acute respiratory syndrome coronavirus 2
  Insert size (bp): 1037
  Mutation: wt
  Entrez Gene: ORF1ab (a.k.a. GU280_gp01)
  Promoter: pGAL1
  Tag / fusion protein: Cleavable thrombin;MBP (C terminal on backbone)
  Cloning method: Unknown
Resource information
  A portion of this plasmid was derived from a plasmid made by: GinkgoBioworks
Depositor comments: NCBI reference sequence: YP_009725310.1. Created by gene synthesis with Not1 site.
How to cite: pGBW-m4046537 was a gift from Ginkgo Bioworks & Benjie Chen (Addgene plasmid # 153914 ; http://n2t.net/addgene:153914 ; RRID:Addgene_153914)
